Addgene plasmid #51359: 3CKL
Depositing lab: Cheryl Arrowsmith. Depositing organization: University of Toronto.
Backbone
  Vector backbone: pET28a-LIC
  Vector type: Bacterial Expression
Growth in bacteria
  Bacterial resistance: Kanamycin, 50 μg/mL
  Growth temperature: 37°C
  Growth strain: DH5alpha
  Copy number: Low Copy
Gene/Insert
  Gene/Insert name: 3CKL (alt name: SULT1B1_)
  Mutation: Truncation: See Comments
  Promoter: T7
  Tag / fusion protein: His (N terminal on insert)
  Cloning method: Ligation Independent Cloning
  Sequencing primers: 5′ T7; 3′ T7-term
Terms and licenses: Academic/Nonprofit Terms; Industry Terms: Not Available to Industry
How to cite: 3CKL was a gift from Cheryl Arrowsmith (Addgene plasmid # 51359 ; http://n2t.net/addgene:51359 ; RRID:Addgene_51359)
