[The description below was written by a language model from this plasmid's Addgene catalogue record.]
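Description:
3CKL is a bacterial expression plasmid built on the pET28a-LIC backbone, a pET-series vector adapted for ligation-independent cloning. It confers kanamycin resistance for selection in E. coli and is recorded as a low-copy plasmid, propagated in a standard cloning strain (DH5alpha). No feature table accompanies the record, so details such as the origin of replication, the lac repressor gene or the exact tag linker are not documented here beyond what the backbone name implies.

The insert is listed as 3CKL with the alternative name SULT1B1, indicating a sulfotransferase family 1B member 1 coding sequence. The source species is not stated. The insert is a truncated form rather than the full-length protein, but the boundaries are given only in comments that are not included in the record. Expression is driven by the T7 promoter, which requires a host supplying T7 RNA polymerase (typically a DE3 lysogen expression strain), and the listed sequencing primers point to a T7 terminator flanking the cassette downstream. An N-terminal His tag is fused to the insert, allowing purification of the recombinant protein by immobilized metal affinity chromatography.

The construct name has the format of a structure-database identifier, and together with the truncated, His-tagged design in a LIC vector this suggests a plasmid made for producing recombinant protein for structural or biochemical studies, although the record does not state a purpose explicitly. Distribution is limited to academic and nonprofit users.
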