>Addgene plasmid #51359 | 3CKL | depositor partial sequence | sequence record 78260 | Insert sequence
ATGCTTTCCCCAAAAGATATTCTGCGAAAAGATCTGAAGTTGGTCCATGGTTATCCCATGACCTGTGCTT
TTGCAAGCAACTGGGAAAAAATTGAACAGTTCCATAGCAGACCAGATGACATTGTGATAGCCACTTATCC
TAAATCAGGTACTACTTGGGTTAGTGAAATTATAGACATGATTCTAAATGATGGAGATATTGAAAAATGT
AAGCGAGGTTTTATTACTGAAAAAGTTCCAATGTTGGAAATGACTCTCCCTGGATTAAGAACATCAGGTA
TAGAACAATTGGAGAAGAATCCATCACCCCGGATTGTGAAAACACATCTACCGACTGATCTTCTTCCTAA
ATCTTTCTGGGAAAACAATTGCAAGATGATTTATCTGGCTCGTAATGCCAAGGATGTTTCAGTCTCATAT
TACCATTTTGACTTAATGAATAATTTACAGCCTTTTCCTGGTACCTGGGAAGAATATCTGGAGAAATTCT
TAACTGGAAAAGTGGCCTATGGTTCCTGGTTTACTCATGTTAAAAACTGGTGGAAGAAGAAGGAAGAACA
CCCAATACTTTTTTTGTACTATGAAGATATGAAAGAGAATCCAAAGGAGGAAATCAAGAAGATCATTAGA
TTTCTAGAGAAGAACCTGAATGATGAGATCTTGGATAGGATCATCCATCACACCTCATTTGAAGTGATGA
AGGACAATCCTTTGGTAAATTATACACATCTACCAACTACAGTGATGGATCATAGCAAATCCCCTTTTAT
GCGTAAAGGGACGGCTGGTGACTGGAAGAATTACTTCACCGTGGCCCAAAATGAGAAATTTGATGCTATT
TATGAGACAGAAATGTCCAAAACTGCACTTCAATTCCGCACAGAGATT
