>Addgene plasmid #51359 | 3CKL | addgene partial sequence | sequence record 79404 | T7 5'-TAATACGACTCACTATAGGG-3'
AATAATTTTGTTTAACTTTAAGAAGGAGATATACCATGGGCAGCAGCCATCATCATCATCATCACAGCAG
CGGCCTGGTTCCGCGTGGTAGTATGCTTTCCCCAAAAGATATTCTGCGAAAAGATCTGAAGTTGGTCCAT
GGTTATCCCATGACCTGTGCTTTTGCAAGCAACTGGGAAAAAATTGAACAGTTCCATAGCAGACCAGATG
ACATTGTGATAGCCACTTATCCTAAATCAGGTACTACTTGGGTTAGTGAAATTATAGACATGATTCTAAA
TGATGGAGATATTGAAAAATGTAAGCGAGGTTTTATTACTGAAAAAGTTCCAATGTTGGAAATGACTCTC
CCTGGATTAAGAACATCAGGTATAGAACAATTGGAGAAGAATCCATCACCCCGGATTGTGAAAACACATC
TACCGACTGATCTTCTTCCTAAATCTTTCTGGGAAAACAATTGCAAGATGATTTATCTGGCTCGTAATGC
CAAGGATGTTTCAGTCTCATATTACCATTTTGACTTAATGAATAATTTACAGCCTTTTCCTGGTACCTGG
GAAGAATATCTGGAGAAATTCTTAACTGGAAAAGTGGCCTATGGTTCCTGGTTTACTCATGTTAAAAACT
GGTGGAAGAAGAAGGAAGAACACCCAATACTTTTTTTGTACTATGAAGATATGAAAGAGAATCCAAAGGA
GGAAATCAAGAAGATCATTAGATTTCTAGAGAAGAACCTGAATGATGAGATCTTGGATAGGATCATCCAT
CACACCTCATTTGAAGTGATGAAGGACAATCCTTTGGTAAATTATACACATCTACCAACTACAGTGATGG
ATCATAGCAAATCCCCTTTTATGCGTAAAGGGACGGCTGGTGACT
